>Addgene plasmid #60525 | pSBbi-Neo | addgene full sequence | sequence record 486715 | Addgene NGS Result
GGATCCCTATACAGTTGAAGTCGGAAGTTTACATACACTTAAGTTGGAGTCATTAAAACTCGTTTTTCAA
CTACTCCACAAATTTCTTGTTAACAAACAATAGTTTTGGCAAGTCAGTTAGGACATCTACTTTGTGCATG
ACACAAGTCATTTTTCCAACAATTGTTTACAGACAGATTATTTCACTTATAATTCACTGTATCACAATTC
CAGTGGGTCAGAAGTTTACATACACTAAGTTCGACTCCTCTGCAGAATGCGGCGATGTTTCGGTAAGGGG
TCCGCTATCTAGTAGGCCCAGCTGGTTCTTTCCGCCTCAGAAGCCATAGAGCCCACCGCATCCCCAGCAT
GCCTGCTATTGTCTTCCCAATCCTCCCCCTTGCTGTCCTGCCCCACCCCACCCCCCAGAATAGAATGACA
CCTACTCAGACAATGCGATGCAATTTCCTCATTTTATTAGGAAAGGACAGTGGGAGTGGCACCTTCCAGG
GTCAAGGAAGGCACGGGGGAGGGGCAAACAACAGATGGCTGGCAACTAGAAGGCACAGTCGAGGCTGATC
AGCGAGCTCTAGAGAATTGATCCCCAAGCTTGGCCTGACAGGCCTTCGAATTAGTGAGAAGGAAAGACGC
AACCAGGAAGCCCACCAAGAGAAAGAGGCATTTCCTGAAAAGATTCCCCTTTTTGGAGAGCCCTACAAGG
TATTTACTGAACACTAGACATTGAAGTCCTGATTTATCACAATGTTGAACCCTATGATGAAACAATTCAG
TATAATTGAGTTCGAAACTCGAGCCATGGTGGCCTCAGAGGCCAGCTTGGGGTAGTTTTCACGACACCTT
AAATGGAAGAAAAAAACTTTGAACCACTGTCTGAGGCTTGAGAATGAACCAAGATCCAAACTCAAAAAGG
GCAAATTCCAAGGAGAATTACATCAAGTGCCAAGCTGGCCTAACTTCAGTCTCCACCCACTCAGTATGGG
GAAACTCCATCGCATAAAACCCCTCCCCCCAACCTAAAGACGACGTACTCCAAAAGCTCGAGAACTAATC
GAGGTGCCTGGACGGCGCCCGGTACTCCGTGGAGTCACATGAAGCGACGGCTGAGGACGGAAAGGCCCTT
TTCCTTTGTGTGGGTGACTCACCCGCCCGCTCTCCCGAGCGCCGCGTCCTCCATTTTGAGCTCCCTGCAG
CAGGGCCGGGAAGCGGCCATCTTTCCGCTCACGCAACTGGTGCCGACCGGGCCAGCCTTGCCGCCCAGGG
CGGGGCGATACACGGCGGCGCGAGGCCAGGCACCAGAGCAGGCCGGCCAGCTTGAGACTACCCCCGTCCG
ATTCTCGGTGGCCGCGCTCGCAGGCCCCGCCTCGCCGAACATGTGCGCTGGGACGCACGGGCCCCGTCGC
CGCCCGCGGCCCCAAAAACCGAAATACCAGTGTGCAGATCTTGGCCCGCATTTACAAGACTATCTTGCCA
GAAAAAAAGCGTCGCAGCAGGTCATCAAAAATTTTAAATGGCTAGAGACTTATCGAAAGCAGCGAGACAG
GCGCGAAGGTGCCACCAGATTCGCACGCGGCGGCCCCAGCGCCCAAGCCAGGCCTCAACTCAAGCACGAG
GCGAAGGGGCTCCTTAAGCGCAAGGCCTCGAACTCTCCCACCCACTTCCAACCCGAAGCTCGGGATCAAG
AATCACGTACTGCAGCCAGGGGCGTGGAAGTAATTCAAGGCACGCAAGGGCCATAACCCGTAAAGAGGCC
AGGCCCGCGGGAACCACACACGGCACTTACCTGTGTTCTGGCGGCAAACCCGTTGCGAAAAAGAACGTTC
ACGGCGACTACTGCACTTATATACGGTTCTCCCCCACCCTCGGGAAAAAGGCGGAGCCAGTACACGACAT
CACTTTCCCAGTTTACCCCGCGCCACCTTCTCTAGGCACCGGTTCAATTGCCGACCCCTCCCCCCAACTT
CTCGGGGACTGTGGGCGATGTGCGCTCTGCCCACTGACGGGCACCGGAGCCTCTAGGCGAGACCCTGTCT
CACAAAATAAAGTAAGCCCGGACTGAGTGCGGAAAGGCGGGCCTGGCGGGTCTGGTCTCCCCATGCGGGC
CACCAGAGGCCCTGCAGCCTTCAGTCGCTTGAAGGGGTAATGGCGCTTCCACTCACAAACATGGCGGACA
GAGCGTGTGAACGAGATGAACAGCCCCTCAAAAATATGGCCGCCGAGGCTGGACGGCCGTGCCCCAGCAG
CACCGCCTCCGCGCCCCACGTGATCTCTCGCCGGGCACAGCGCTGACCGCGGAGGTCCAACCGGAAGAAT
GTCCGGATTGGACATTCGGAAGAGGGCCCGCCTTCCCTGGGGAATCTCTGCGCACGCGCAGAACGCTTCG
ACCAATGAAAACACAGGAAGCCGTCCGCGCAACCGCGTTGCGTCACTTCTGCCGCCCCTGTTTCAAGGTA
TATAGCCGTAGACGGAACTTCGCCTTTCTCTCGGCCTTAGCGCCATTTTTTTGGGTGAGTGTTTTTTGGT
TCCTGCGTTGGGATTCCGTGTACAATCCATAGACATCTGACCTCGGCACTTAGCATCATCACAGCAAACT
AACTGTAGCCTTTCTCTCTTTCCCTGTAGAAACCTCTGCACCTGAGGCCACCATGATTGAACAAGATGGA
TTGCACGCAGGTTCTCCGGCCGCTTGGGTGGAGAGGCTATTCGGCTATGACTGGGCACAACAGACAATCG
GCTGCTCTGATGCCGCCGTGTTCCGGCTGTCAGCGCAGGGGCGCCCGGTTCTTTTTGTCAAGACCGACCT
GTCCGGTGCCCTGAATGAACTGCAGGACGAGGCAGCGCGGCTATCGTGGCTGGCCACGACGGGCGTTCCT
TGCGCAGCTGTGCTCGACGTTGTCACTGAAGCGGGAAGGGACTGGCTGCTATTGGGCGAAGTGCCGGGGC
AGGATCTCCTGTCATCTCACCTTGCTCCTGCCGAGAAAGTATCCATCATGGCTGATGCAATGCGGCGGCT
GCATACGCTTGATCCGGCTACCTGCCCATTCGACCACCAAGCGAAACATCGCATCGAGCGAGCACGTACT
CGGATGGAAGCCGGTCTTGTCGATCAGGATGATCTGGACGAAGAGCATCAGGGGCTCGCGCCAGCCGAAC
TGTTCGCCAGGCTCAAGGCGCGCATGCCCGACGGCGAGGATCTCGTCGTGACCCATGGCGATGCCTGCTT
GCCGAATATCATGGTGGAAAATGGCCGCTTTTCTGGATTCATCGACTGTGGCCGGCTGGGTGTGGCGGAC
CGCTATCAGGACATAGCGTTGGCTACCCGTGATATTGCTGAAGAGCTTGGCGGCGAATGGGCTGACCGCT
TCCTCGTGCTTTACGGTATCGCCGCTCCCGATTCGCAGCGCATCGCCTTCTATCGCCTTCTTGACGAGTT
CTTCTGATTCGAAGGCCTGTCGTGAATTCACTCCTCAGGTGCAGGCTGCCTATCAGAAGGTGGTGGCTGG
TGTGGCCAATGCCCTGGCTCACAAATACCACTGAGATCTTTTTCCCTCTGCCAAAAATTATGGGGACATC
ATGAAGCCCCTTGAGCATCTGACTTCTGGCTAATAAAGGAAATTTATTTTCATTGCAATAGTGTGTTGGA
ATTTTTTGTGTCTCTCACTCGGAAGGACATATGGGAGGGCAAATCATTTAAAACATCAGAATGAGTATTT
GGTTTAGAGTTTGGCAACATATGCCATATGCTGGCTGCCATGAACTAGCTACTCGGGACCCCTTACCGAA
ACATCGCCGCATTCTGCAGAGGAGTCGAGTGTATGTAAACTTCTGACCCACTGGGAATGTGATGAAAGAA
ATAAAAGCTGAAATGAATCATTCTCTCTACTATTATTCTGATATTTCACATTCTTAAAATAAAGTGGTGA
TCCTAACTGACCTAAGACAGGGAATTTTTACTAGGATTAAATGTCAGGAATTGTGAAAAAGTGAGTTTAA
ATGTATTTGGCTAAGGTGTATGTAAACTTCCGACTTCAACTGTATAGGGATCCGCTTCCTCGCTCACTGA
CTCGCTGCGCTCGGTCGTTCGGCTGCGGCGAGCGGTATCAGCTCACTCAAAGGCGGTAATACGGTTATCC
ACAGAATCAGGGGATAACGCAGGAAAGAACATGTGAGCAAAAGGCCAGCAAAAGGCCAGGAACCGTAAAA
AGGCCGCGTTGCTGGCGTTTTTCCATAGGCTCCGCCCCCCTGACGAGCATCACAAAAATCGACGCTCAAG
TCAGAGGTGGCGAAACCCGACAGGACTATAAAGATACCAGGCGTTTCCCCCTGGAAGCTCCCTCGTGCGC
TCTCCTGTTCCGACCCTGCCGCTTACCGGATACCTGTCCGCCTTTCTCCCTTCGGGAAGCGTGGCGCTTT
CTCATAGCTCACGCTGTAGGTATCTCAGTTCGGTGTAGGTCGTTCGCTCCAAGCTGGGCTGTGTGCACGA
ACCCCCCGTTCAGCCCGACCGCTGCGCCTTATCCGGTAACTATCGTCTTGAGTCCAACCCGGTAAGACAC
GACTTATCGCCACTGGCAGCAGCCACTGGTAACAGGATTAGCAGAGCGAGGTATGTAGGCGGTGCTACAG
AGTTCTTGAAGTGGTGGCCTAACTACGGCTACACTAGAAGAACAGTATTTGGTATCTGCGCTCTGCTGAA
GCCAGTTACCTTCGGAAAAAGAGTTGGTAGCTCTTGATCCGGCAAACAAACCACCGCTGGTAGCGGTGGT
TTTTTTGTTTGCAAGCAGCAGATTACGCGCAGAAAAAAAGGATCTCAAGAAGATCCTTTGATCTTTTCTA
CGGGGTCTGACGCTCAGTGGAACGAAAACTCACGTTAAGGGATTTTGGTCATGAGATTATCAAAAAGGAT
CTTCACCTAGATCCTTTTAAATTAAAAATGAAGTTTTAAATCAATCTAAAGTATATATGAGTAAACTTGG
TCTGACAGTTACCAATGCTTAATCAGTGAGGCACCTATCTCAGCGATCTGTCTATTTCGTTCATCCATAG
TTGCCTGACTCCCCGTCGTGTAGATAACTACGATACGGGAGGGCTTACCATCTGGCCCCAGTGCTGCAAT
GATACCGCGAGACCCACGCTCACCGGCTCCAGATTTATCAGCAATAAACCAGCCAGCCGGAAGGGCCGAG
CGCAGAAGTGGTCCTGCAACTTTATCCGCCTCCATCCAGTCTATTAATTGTTGCCGGGAAGCTAGAGTAA
GTAGTTCGCCAGTTAATAGTTTGCGCAACGTTGTTGCCATTGCTACAGGCATCGTGGTGTCACGCTCGTC
GTTTGGTATGGCTTCATTCAGCTCCGGTTCCCAACGATCAAGGCGAGTTACATGATCCCCCATGTTGTGC
AAAAAAGCGGTTAGCTCCTTCGGTCCTCCGATCGTTGTCAGAAGTAAGTTGGCCGCAGTGTTATCACTCA
TGGTTATGGCAGCACTGCATAATTCTCTTACTGTCATGCCATCCGTAAGATGCTTTTCTGTGACTGGTGA
GTACTCAACCAAGTCATTCTGAGAATAGTGTATGCGGCGACCGAGTTGCTCTTGCCCGGCGTCAATACGG
GATAATACCGCGCCACATAGCAGAACTTTAAAAGTGCTCATCATTGGAAAACGTTCTTCGGGGCGAAAAC
TCTCAAGGATCTTACCGCTGTTGAGATCCAGTTCGATGTAACCCACTCGTGCACCCAACTGATCTTCAGC
ATCTTTTACTTTCACCAGCGTTTCTGGGTGAGCAAAAACAGGAAGGCAAAATGCCGCAAAAAAGGGAATA
AGGGCGACACGGAAATGTTGAATACTCATACTCTTCCTTTTTCAATATTATTGAAGCATTTATCAGGGTT
ATTGTCTCATGAGCGGATACATATTTGAATGTATTTAGAAAAATAAACAAATAGGGGTTCCGCGCACATT
TCCCCGAAAAGTGCCACCTGATGCGGTGTGAAATACCGCACAGATGCGTAAGGAGAAAATACCGCATCAG
GAAATTGTAAGCGTTAATATTTTGTTAAAATT
Features (pLannotate 1.2.2; 11 found; start..end, strand, type, name):
    299..320     -  promoter       SV40 promoter (fragment): SV40 enhancer and early promoter
    324..548     -  polyA_signal   bGH poly(A) signal: bovine growth hormone polyadenylation signal
    829..2010    -  promoter       EF-1α promoter: strong constitutive promoter for human elongation factor EF-1α
   2643..3434    +  CDS            neo: KKA2_KLEPN - Also known as kan, nptII. Experimental evidence at protein level: Swiss-Prot protein existence level 1. Resistance to kanamycin, neomycin, paromomycin, ribostamycin, butirosin and gentamicin B. From Klebsiella pneumoniae.
   3451..3531    +  CDS            HBB (fragment): HBB_PONPY - Experimental evidence at transcript level: Swiss-Prot protein existence level 2. Involved in oxygen transport from the lung to the various peripheral tissues. From Pongo pygmaeus (Bornean orangutan).
   3602..3657    +  polyA_signal   β-globin poly(A) signal: rabbit β-globin polyadenylation signal (Gil and Proudfoot, 1987)
   4220..4808    -  rep_origin     ori: high-copy-number ColE1/pMB1/pBR322/pUC origin of replication
   4979..5839    -  CDS            AmpR: β-lactamase; bla; confers resistance to ampicillin, carbenicillin, and related antibiotics
   5840..5944    -  promoter       AmpR promoter: bla
   5971..6021    +  misc_feature   bom (fragment): basis of mobility region from pBR322
   6022..6052    -  rep_origin     M13 ori (fragment): M13 bacteriophage origin of replication; arrow indicates direction of (+) strand synthesis
