>Addgene plasmid #60525 | pSBbi-Neo | analyzer sequence | sequence record 97521
GGATCCCTATACAGTTGAAGTCGGAAGTTTACATACACTTAAGTTGGAGTCATTAAAACTCGTTTTTCAA
CTACTCCACAAATTTCTTGTTAACAAACAATAGTTTTGGCAAGTCAGTTAGGACATCTACTTTGTGCATG
ACACAAGTCATTTTTCCAACAATTGTTTACAGACAGATTATTTCACTTATAATTCACTGTATCACAATTC
CAGTGGGTCAGAAGTTTACATACACTAAGTTCGACTCCTCTGCAGAATGCGGCGATGTTTCGGTAAGGGG
TCCGCTATCTAGTAGGCCCAGCTGGTTCTTTCCGCCTCAGAAGCCATAGAGCCCACCGCATCCCCAGCAT
GCCTGCTATTGTCTTCCCAATCCTCCCCCTTGCTGTCCTGCCCCACCCCACCCCCCAGAATAGAATGACA
CCTACTCAGACAATGCGATGCAATTTCCTCATTTTATTAGGAAAGGACAGTGGGAGTGGCACCTTCCAGG
GTCAAGGAAGGCACGGGGGAGGGGCAAACAACAGATGGCTGGCAACTAGAAGGCACAGTCGAGGCTGATC
AGCGAGCTCTAGAGAATTGATCCCCAAGCTTGGCCTGACAGGCCTTCGAATTAGAGAGAAGGAAAGACGC
AACCAGGAAGCCCACCAAGAGAAAGAGGCATTTCCTGAAAAGATTCCCCTTTTTGGAGAGCCCTACAAGG
TATTTACTGAACACTAGACATTGAAGTCCTGATTTATCACAATGTTGAACCCTATGATGAAACAATTCAG
TATAATTGAGTTCGAAACTCGAGCCATGGTGGCCTCAGAGGCCAGCTTGGGGTAGTTTTCACGACACCTT
AAATGGAAGAAAAAAACTTTGAACCACTGTCTGAGGCTTGAGAATGAACCAAGATCCAAACTCAAAAAGG
GCAAATTCCAAGGAGAATTACATCAAGTGCCAAGCTGGCCTAACTTCAGTCTCCACCCACTCAGTATGGG
GAAACTCCATCGCATAAAACCCCTCCCCCCAACCTAAAGACGACGTACTCCAAAAGCTCGAGAACTAATC
GAGGTGCCTGGACGGCGCCCGGTACTCCGTGGAGTCACATGAAGCGACGGCTGAGGACGGAAAGGCCCTT
TTCCTTTGTGTGGGTGACTCACCCGCCCGCTCTCCCGAGCGCCGCGTCCTCCATTTTGAGCTCCCTGCAG
CAGGGCCGGGAAGCGGCCATCTTTCCGCTCACGCAACTGGTGCCGACCGGGCCAGCCTTGCCGCCCAGGG
CGGGGCGATACACGGCGGCGCGAGGCCAGGCACCAGAGCAGGCCGGCCAGCTTGAGACTACCCCCGTCCG
ATTCTCGGTGGCCGCGCTCGCAGGCCCCGCCTCGCCGAACATGTGCGCTGGGACGCACGGGCCCCGTCGC
CGCCCGCGGCCCCAAAAACCGAAATACCAGTGTGCAGATCTTGGCCCGCATTTACAAGACTATCTTGCCA
GAAAAAAAGCGTCGCAGCAGGTCATCAAAAATTTTAAATGGCTAGAGACTTATCGAAAGCAGCGAGACAG
GCGCGAAGGTGCCACCAGATTCGCACGCGGCGGCCCCAGCGCCCAGGCCAAGCCTCAACTCAAGCACGAG
GCGAAGGGGCTCCTTAAGCGCAAGGCCTCGAACTCTCCCACCCACTTCCAACCCGAAGCTCGGGATCAAG
AATCACGTACTGCAGCCAGGGGCGTGGAAGTAATTCAAGGCACGCAAGGGCCATAACCCGTAAAGAGGCC
AGGCCCGCGGGAACCACACACGGCACTTACCTGTGTTCTGGCGGCAAACCCGTTGCGAAAAAGAACGTTC
ACGGCGACTACTGCACTTATATACGGTTCTCCCCCACCCTCGGGAAAAAGGCGGAGCCAGTACACGACAT
CACTTTCCCAGTTTACCCCGCGCCACCTTCTCTAGGCACCGGTTCAATTGCCGACCCCTCCCCCCAACTT
CTCGGGGACTGTGGGCGATGTGCGCTCTGCCCACTGACGGGCACCGGAGCCTCTAGGCGAGACCCTGTCT
CACAAAATAAAGTAAGCCCGGACTGAGTGCGGAAAGGCGGGCCTGGCGGGTCTGGTCTCCCCATGCGGGC
CACCAGAGGCCCTGCAGCCTTCAGTCGCTTGAAGGGGTAATGGCGCTTCCACTCACAAACATGGCGGACA
GAGCGTGTGAACGAGATGAACAGCCCCTCAAAAATATGGCCGCCGAGGCTGGACGGCCGTGCCCCAGCAG
CACCGCCTCCGCGCCCCACGTGATCTCTCGCCGGGCACAGCGCTGACCGCGGAGGTCCAACCGGAAGAAT
GTCCGGATTGGACATTCGGAAGAGGGCCCGCCTTCCCTGGGGAATCTCTGCGCACGCGCAGAACGCTTCG
ACCAATGAAAACACAGGAAGCCGTCCGCGCAACCGCGTTGCGTCACTTCTGCCGCCCCTGTTTCAAGGTA
TATAGCCGTAGACGGAACTTCGCCTTTCTCTCGGCCTTAGCGCCATTTTTTTGGGTGAGTGTTTTTTGGT
TCCTGCGTTGGGATTCCGTGTACAATCCATAGACATCTGACCTCGGCACTTAGCATCATCACAGCAAACT
AACTGTAGCCTTTCTCTCTTTCCCTGTAGAAACCTCTGCACCTGAGGCCACCATGATTGAACAAGATGGA
TTGCACGCAGGTTCTCCGGCCGCTTGGGTGGAGAGGCTATTCGGCTATGACTGGGCACAACAGACAATCG
GCTGCTCTGATGCCGCCGTGTTCCGGCTGTCAGCGCAGGGGCGCCCGGTTCTTTTTGTCAAGACCGACCT
GTCCGGTGCCCTGAATGAACTGCAGGACGAGGCAGCGCGGCTATCGTGGCTGGCCACGACGGGCGTTCCT
TGCGCAGCTGTGCTCGACGTTGTCACTGAAGCGGGAAGGGACTGGCTGCTATTGGGCGAAGTGCCGGGGC
AGGATCTCCTGTCATCTCACCTTGCTCCTGCCGAGAAAGTATCCATCATGGCTGATGCAATGCGGCGGCT
GCATACGCTTGATCCGGCTACCTGCCCATTCGACCACCAAGCGAAACATCGCATCGAGCGAGCACGTACT
CGGATGGAAGCCGGTCTTGTCGATCAGGATGATCTGGACGAAGAGCATCAGGGGCTCGCGCCAGCCGAAC
TGTTCGCCAGGCTCAAGGCGCGCATGCCCGACGGCGAGGATCTCGTCGTGACCCATGGCGATGCCTGCTT
GCCGAATATCATGGTGGAAAATGGCCGCTTTTCTGGATTCATCGACTGTGGCCGGCTGGGTGTGGCGGAC
CGCTATCAGGACATAGCGTTGGCTACCCGTGATATTGCTGAAGAGCTTGGCGGCGAATGGGCTGACCGCT
TCCTCGTGCTTTACGGTATCGCCGCTCCCGATTCGCAGCGCATCGCCTTCTATCGCCTTCTTGACGAGTT
CTTCTGATTCGAAGGCCTGTCGTGAATTCACTCCTCAGGTGCAGGCTGCCTATCAGAAGGTGGTGGCTGG
TGTGGCCAATGCCCTGGCTCACAAATACCACTGAGATCTTTTTCCCTCTGCCAAAAATTATGGGGACATC
ATGAAGCCCCTTGAGCATCTGACTTCTGGCTAATAAAGGAAATTTATTTTCATTGCAATAGTGTGTTGGA
ATTTTTTGTGTCTCTCACTCGGAAGGACATATGGGAGGGCAAATCATTTAAAACATCAGAATGAGTATTT
GGTTTAGAGTTTGGCAACATATGCCATATGCTGGCTGCCATGAACTAGCTACTCGGGACCCCTTACCGAA
ACATCGCCGCATTCTGCAGAGGAGTCGAGTGTATGTAAACTTCTGACCCACTGGGAATGTGATGAAAGAA
ATAAAAGCTGAAATGAATCATTCTCTCTACTATTATTCTGATATTTCACATTCTTAAAATAAAGTGGTGA
TCCTAACTGACCTAAGACAGGGAATTTTTACTAGGATTAAATGTCAGGAATTGTGAAAAAGTGAGTTTAA
ATGTATTTGGCTAAGGTGTATGTAAACTTCCGACTTCAACTGTATAGGGATCCGCTTCCTCGCTCACTGA
CTCGCTGCGCTCGGTCGTTCGGCTGCGGCGAGCGGTATCAGCTCACTCAAAGGCGGTAATACGGTTATCC
ACAGAATCAGGGGATAACGCAGGAAAGAACATGTGAGCAAAAGGCCAGCAAAAGGCCAGGAACCGTAAAA
AGGCCGCGTTGCTGGCGTTTTTCCATAGGCTCCGCCCCCCTGACGAGCATCACAAAAATCGACGCTCAAG
TCAGAGGTGGCGAAACCCGACAGGACTATAAAGATACCAGGCGTTTCCCCCTGGAAGCTCCCTCGTGCGC
TCTCCTGTTCCGACCCTGCCGCTTACCGGATACCTGTCCGCCTTTCTCCCTTCGGGAAGCGTGGCGCTTT
CTCATAGCTCACGCTGTAGGTATCTCAGTTCGGTGTAGGTCGTTCGCTCCAAGCTGGGCTGTGTGCACGA
ACCCCCCGTTCAGCCCGACCGCTGCGCCTTATCCGGTAACTATCGTCTTGAGTCCAACCCGGTAAGACAC
GACTTATCGCCACTGGCAGCAGCCACTGGTAACAGGATTAGCAGAGCGAGGTATGTAGGCGGTGCTACAG
AGTTCTTGAAGTGGTGGCCTAACTACGGCTACACTAGAAGAACAGTATTTGGTATCTGCGCTCTGCTGAA
GCCAGTTACCTTCGGAAAAAGAGTTGGTAGCTCTTGATCCGGCAAACAAACCACCGCTGGTAGCGGTGGT
TTTTTTGTTTGCAAGCAGCAGATTACGCGCAGAAAAAAAGGATCTCAAGAAGATCCTTTGATCTTTTCTA
CGGGGTCTGACGCTCAGTGGAACGAAAACTCACGTTAAGGGATTTTGGTCATGAGATTATCAAAAAGGAT
CTTCACCTAGATCCTTTTAAATTAAAAATGAAGTTTTAAATCAATCTAAAGTATATATGAGTAAACTTGG
TCTGACAGTTACCAATGCTTAATCAGTGAGGCACCTATCTCAGCGATCTGTCTATTTCGTTCATCCATAG
TTGCCTGACTCCCCGTCGTGTAGATAACTACGATACGGGAGGGCTTACCATCTGGCCCCAGTGCTGCAAT
GATACCGCGAGACCCACGCTCACCGGCTCCAGATTTATCAGCAATAAACCAGCCAGCCGGAAGGGCCGAG
CGCAGAAGTGGTCCTGCAACTTTATCCGCCTCCATCCAGTCTATTAATTGTTGCCGGGAAGCTAGAGTAA
GTAGTTCGCCAGTTAATAGTTTGCGCAACGTTGTTGCCATTGCTACAGGCATCGTGGTGTCACGCTCGTC
GTTTGGTATGGCTTCATTCAGCTCCGGTTCCCAACGATCAAGGCGAGTTACATGATCCCCCATGTTGTGC
AAAAAAGCGGTTAGCTCCTTCGGTCCTCCGATCGTTGTCAGAAGTAAGTTGGCCGCAGTGTTATCACTCA
TGGTTATGGCAGCACTGCATAATTCTCTTACTGTCATGCCATCCGTAAGATGCTTTTCTGTGACTGGTGA
GTACTCAACCAAGTCATTCTGAGAATAGTGTATGCGGCGACCGAGTTGCTCTTGCCCGGCGTCAATACGG
GATAATACCGCGCCACATAGCAGAACTTTAAAAGTGCTCATCATTGGAAAACGTTCTTCGGGGCGAAAAC
TCTCAAGGATCTTACCGCTGTTGAGATCCAGTTCGATGTAACCCACTCGTGCACCCAACTGATCTTCAGC
ATCTTTTACTTTCACCAGCGTTTCTGGGTGAGCAAAAACAGGAAGGCAAAATGCCGCAAAAAAGGGAATA
AGGGCGACACGGAAATGTTGAATACTCATACTCTTCCTTTTTCAATATTATTGAAGCATTTATCAGGGTT
ATTGTCTCATGAGCGGATACATATTTGAATGTATTTAGAAAAATAAACAAATAGGGGTTCCGCGCACATT
TCCCCGAAAAGTGCCACCTGATGCGGTGTGAAATACCGCACAGATGCGTAAGGAGAAAATACCGCATCAG
GAAATTGTAAGCGTTAATATTTTGTTAAAATT
Features (pLannotate 1.2.2; 11 found; start..end, strand, type, name):
    299..320     -  promoter       SV40 promoter (fragment): SV40 enhancer and early promoter
    324..548     -  polyA_signal   bGH poly(A) signal: bovine growth hormone polyadenylation signal
    829..2010    -  promoter       EF-1α promoter: strong constitutive promoter for human elongation factor EF-1α
   2643..3434    +  CDS            neo: KKA2_KLEPN - Also known as kan, nptII. Experimental evidence at protein level: Swiss-Prot protein existence level 1. Resistance to kanamycin, neomycin, paromomycin, ribostamycin, butirosin and gentamicin B. From Klebsiella pneumoniae.
   3451..3531    +  CDS            HBB (fragment): HBB_PONPY - Experimental evidence at transcript level: Swiss-Prot protein existence level 2. Involved in oxygen transport from the lung to the various peripheral tissues. From Pongo pygmaeus (Bornean orangutan).
   3602..3657    +  polyA_signal   β-globin poly(A) signal: rabbit β-globin polyadenylation signal (Gil and Proudfoot, 1987)
   4220..4808    -  rep_origin     ori: high-copy-number ColE1/pMB1/pBR322/pUC origin of replication
   4979..5839    -  CDS            AmpR: β-lactamase; bla; confers resistance to ampicillin, carbenicillin, and related antibiotics
   5840..5944    -  promoter       AmpR promoter: bla
   5971..6021    +  misc_feature   bom (fragment): basis of mobility region from pBR322
   6022..6052    -  rep_origin     M13 ori (fragment): M13 bacteriophage origin of replication; arrow indicates direction of (+) strand synthesis
