[The description below was written by a language model from this plasmid's Addgene catalogue record and pLannotate feature annotations shown in this document.]
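Description:
pSBbi-Neo is an empty Sleeping Beauty transposon backbone for making stable transgenic mammalian cell lines, built on a pUC19 skeleton. In bacteria it is maintained as a high-copy plasmid through the ColE1/pUC-type origin and selected with ampicillin via the β-lactamase gene and its native promoter. Short annotated fragments of a bom region and an M13 origin are remnants of the backbone.

The payload is a constitutive bidirectional expression unit described in the record as EF1a/RPBSA. The feature table shows the EF-1α promoter on the minus strand, reading towards a bovine growth hormone polyadenylation signal. The interval between them corresponds to the SfiI cloning site, which currently holds filler DNA to be replaced by a gene of interest. In the opposite direction, the neomycin phosphotransferase gene (neo/nptII) is followed by a β-globin-derived segment and the rabbit β-globin poly(A) signal. The RPBSA promoter named in the catalogue presumably occupies the unannotated gap between the EF-1α promoter and neo, but the annotation software did not call it. The Sleeping Beauty inverted terminal repeats that should flank the cassette are likewise absent from the feature table, although the catalogue entry defines the construct as an SB transposon.

In use, the gene of interest is inserted by restriction cloning at the SfiI sites. Supplying Sleeping Beauty transposase in the target cells, normally from a separate source since none is annotated here, moves the whole cassette into the genome. Because the transgene and the neomycin marker sit within one transposon and share the divergent promoter unit, G418 selection enriches for cells carrying an integrated, constitutively expressed transgene.
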