Addgene plasmid #60525: pSBbi-Neo
Purpose: (Empty Backbone) SB-transposon with constitutive bi-directional promoter, one side: SfiI cloning site for GOI (contains filler DNA), other side: neomycin resistance gene
Depositing lab: Eric Kowarz. Depositing organization: Goethe-Universitaet Frankfurt am Main. Publication: Optimized Sleeping Beauty transposons rapidly generate stable transgenic cell lines. Kowarz E, Loescher D, Marschalek R. Biotechnol J. 2015 Feb 4. doi: 10.1002/biot.201400821. PubMed 25650551.
Backbone
  Vector backbone: pUC19
  Backbone size (bp): 2021
  Vector type: Mammalian Expression ; Transposon
  Promoter: EF1a/RPBSA
  Selectable markers: Neomycin (select with G418)
Growth in bacteria
  Bacterial resistance: Ampicillin, 100 μg/mL
  Growth temperature: 37°C
  Growth strain: Top10
  Copy number: High Copy
Gene/Insert
  Cloning method: Restriction Enzyme
  Sequencing primers: 5′ GCCTCAGACAGTGGTTCAAAG; 3′ AGGCACAGTCGAGGCTGAT
Terms and licenses: Academic/Nonprofit Terms; Industry Terms: Not Available to Industry
How to cite: pSBbi-Neo was a gift from Eric Kowarz (Addgene plasmid # 60525 ; http://n2t.net/addgene:60525 ; RRID:Addgene_60525)
