>Addgene plasmid #60525 | pSBbi-Neo | addgene partial sequence | sequence record 100470 | BGH-rev 5'-TAGAAGGCACAGTCGAGG-3'
GCTTGGCCTGACAGGCCTTCGAATTAGTGAGAAGGAAAGACGCAACCAGGAAGCCCACCAAGAGAAAGAG
GCATTTCCTGAAAAGATTCCCCTTTTTGGAGAGCCCTACAAGGTATTTACTGAACACTAGACATTGAAGT
CCTGATTTATCACAATGTTGAACCCTATGATGAAACAATTCAGTATAATTGAGTTCGAAACTCGAGCCAT
GGTGGCCTCAGAGGCCAGCTTGGGGTAGTTTTCACGACACCTTAAATGGAAGAAAAAAACTTTGAACCAC
TGTCTGAGGCTTGAGAATGAACCAAGATCCAAACTCAAAAAGGGCAAATTCCAAGGAGAATTACATCAAG
TGCCAAGCTGGCCTAACTTCAGTCTCCACCCACTCAGTATGGGGAAACTCCATCGCATAAAACCCCTCCC
CCCAACCTAAAGACGACGTACTCCAAAAGCTCGAGAACTAATCGAGGTGCCTGGACGGCGCCCGGTACTC
CGTGGAGTCACATGAAGCGACGGCTGAGGACGGAAAGGCCCTTTTCCTTTGTGTGGGTGACTCACCCGCC
CGCTCTCCCGAGCGCCGCGTCCTCCATTTTGAGCTCCCTGCAGCAGGGCCGGGAAGCGGCCATCTTTCCG
CTCACGCAACTGGTGCCGACCGGGCCAGCCTTGCCGCCCAGGGCGGGGCGATACACGGCGGCGCGAGGCC
AGGCACCAGAGCAGGCCGGCCAGCTTGAGACTACCCCCGTCCGATTCTCGGTGGCCGCGCTCGCAGGCCC
CGCCTCGCCGAACATGTGCGCTGGGA
