>Addgene plasmid #60525 | pSBbi-Neo | addgene partial sequence | sequence record 100471 | Neo-R 5'-GCCCAGTCATAGCCGAATAG-3'
GAACGTTCACGGCGACTACTGCACTTATATACGGTTCTCCCCCACCCTCGGGAAAAAGGCGGAGCCAGTA
CACGACATCACTTTCCCAGTTTACCCCGCGCCACCTTCTCTAGGCACCGGTTCAATTGCCGACCCCTCCC
CCCAACTTCTCGGGGACTGTGGGCGATGTGCGCTCTGCCCACTGACGGGCACCGGAGCCTCTAGGCGAGA
CCCTGTCTCACAAAATAAAGTAAGCCCGGACTGAGTGCGGAAAGGCGGGCCTGGCGGGTCTGGTCTCCCC
ATGCGGGCCACCAGAGGCCCTGCAGCCTTCAGTCGCTTGAAGGGGTAATGGCGCTTCCACTCACAAACAT
GGCGGACAGAGCGTGTGAACGAGATGAACAGCCCCTCAAAAATATGGCCGCCGAGGCTGGACGGCCGTGC
CCCAGCAGCACCGCCTCCGCGCCCCACGTGATCTCTCGCCGGGCACAGCGCTGACCGCGGAGGTCCAACC
GGAAGAATGTCCGGATTGGACATTCGGAAGAGGGCCCGCCTTCCCTGGGGAATCTCTGCGCACGCGCAGA
ACGCTTCGACCAATGAAAACACAGGAAGCCGTCCGCGCAACCGCGTTGCGTCACTTCTGCCGCCCCTGTT
TCAAGGTATATAGCCGTAGACGGAACTTCGCCTTTCTCTCGGCCTTAGCGCCATTTTTTTGGGTGAGTGT
TTTTTGGTTCCTGCGTTGGGATTCCGTGTACAATCCATAGACATCTGACCTCGGCACTTAGCATCATCAC
AGCAAACTAACTGTAGCCTTTCTCTCTTTCCCTGTAGAAACCTCTGCACCTGAGGCCACCATGATTGAAC
AAGATGGATTGCACGCAG
